>Addgene plasmid #229075 | COX8mls-Flag-APEX2-SOPP3 | addgene full sequence | sequence record 460058 | Addgene NGS Result
CAATTCAATATGGCGGACTTGGCACCATGCCAATTCAATATGGCGGACCTGGCACTGTGCCAACTGGGGA
GGGGTCTACTTGGCACGGTGCCAAGTTTGAGGAGGGGTCTTGGCCCTGTGCCAAGTCCGCCATATTGAAT
TGGCATGGTGCCAATAATGGCGGCCATATTGGCTATATGCCAGGATCAATATATAGGCAATATCCAATAT
GGCCCTATGCCAATATGGCTATTGGCCAGGTTCAATACTATGTATTGGCCCTATGCCATATAGTATTCCA
TATATGGGTTTTCCTATTGACGTAGATAGCCCCTCCCAATGGGCGGTCCCATATACCATATATGGGGCTT
CCTAATACCGCCCATAGCCACTCCCCCATTGACGTCAATGGTCTCTATATATGGTCTTTCCTATTGACGT
CATATGGGCGGTCCTATTGACGTATATGGCGCCTCCCCCATTGACGTCAATTACGGTAAATGGCCCGCCT
GGCTCAATGCCCATTGACGTCAATAGGACCACCCACCATTGACGTCAATGGGATGGCTCATTGCCCATTC
ATATCCGTTCTCACGCCCCCTATTGACGTCAATGACGGTAAATGGCCCACTTGGCAGTACATCAATATCT
ATTAATAGTAACTTGGCAAGTACATTACTATTGGAAGTACGCCAGGGTACATTGGCAGTACTCCCATTGA
CGTCAATGGCGGTAAATGGCCCGCGATGGCTGCCAAGTACATCCCCATTGACGTCAATGGGGAGGGGCAA
TGACGCAAATGGGCGTTCCATTGACGTAAATGGGCGGTAGGCGTGCCTAATGGGAGGTCTATATAAGCAA
TGCTCGTTTAGGGAACCGCCATTCTGCCTGGGGACGTCGGAGCAAGCTTGATTTAGGTGACACTATAGAA
TACAAGCTACTTGTTCTTTTTGCAGGATCCATGTCTGGACTTCTGAGGGGACTAGCTCGCGTCCGCGCCG
CTCCGGTTCTGCGGGGATCCACGATCACCCAGCGAGCCAACCTCGTTACGCGAGCTAGCGACTACAAGGA
TGACGATGACAAAGAATTCGGGAAATCATACCCAACAGTGTCCGCAGACTACCAGGATGCCGTGGAGAAA
GCCAAGAAGAAGCTGAGAGGGTTTATCGCAGAAAAGAGGTGCGCACCTCTGATGCTGAGACTGGCTTTCC
ACAGCGCAGGCACCTTTGACAAGGGAACCAAAACAGGCGGACCCTTTGGAACAATCAAGCACCCTGCTGA
ACTGGCACATAGTGCCAACAATGGGCTGGACATCGCCGTGCGGCTGCTGGAACCTCTGAAAGCAGAGTTC
CCAATTCTGTCCTACGCCGATTTTTATCAGCTGGCAGGAGTGGTCGCTGTGGAGGTCACTGGGGGCCCCA
AGGTGCCTTTCCACCCAGGACGGGAGGACAAACCAGAACCACCTCCAGAGGGGCGCCTGCCAGATCCGAC
AAAGGGCTCCGACCATCTGCGAGATGTGTTTGGGAAAGCTATGGGCCTGACTGACCAGGATATCGTCGCA
CTGTCTGGAGGGCACACCATTGGCGCCGCTCATAAGGAAAGGTCAGGCTTCGAGGGACCCTGGACAAGCA
ACCCCCTGATTTTCGACAATTCTTACTTTACTGAACTGCTGAGTGGAGAGAAGGAAGGGCTGCTGCAGCT
GCCCAGCGACAAAGCCCTGCTGTCCGATCCCGTGTTCAGACCTCTGGTCGATAAGTATGCAGCCGACGAG
GATGCTTTTTTCGCAGATTACGCAGAAGCACATCAGAAGCTGTCAGAACTGGGATTTGCCGACGCCACCG
GTGGCGGTGGCGGATCGACTAGTATGGAGAAAAGTTTCGTGATAACTGATCCACGGCTGCCAGACAATCC
CATCATCTTCGCATCCGATGGCTTCCTGGAGCTGACCGAGTATTCCAGAGAGGAGATCCTGGGCCGCAAT
GGCCGCTTTCTGCAGGGACCAGAGACAGACCAGGCCACAGTGCAGAAGATTCGCGATGCCATTAGAGATC
AGCGCGAGATTACCGTGCAGCTGATAAACTACACAAAAAGCGGGAAGAAATTCTTGAACCTCCTGAACCT
CCAGCCCATTAGGGACCAGAAGGGTGAGCTCCAGGCTTTCATCGGAGTGGTGCTGGATGGATAGCTCGAG
CCTCTAGAACTATAGTGAGTCGTATTACGTAGATCCAGACATGATAAGATACATTGATGAGTTTGGACAA
ACCACAACTAGAATGCAGTGAAAAAAATGCTTTATTTGTGAAATTTGTGATGCTATTGCTTTATTTGTAA
CCATTATAAGCTGCAATAAACAAGTTAACAACAACAATTGCATTCATTTTATGTTTCAGGTTCAGGGGGA
GGTGTGGGAGGTTTTTTAATTCGCGGCCGCGGCGCCAATGCATTGGGCCCGGTACCCAGCTTTTGTTCCC
TTTAGTGAGGGTTAATTGCGCGCTTGGCGTAATCATGGTCATAGCTGTTTCCTGTGTGAAATTGTTATCC
GCTCACAATTCCACACAACATACGAGCCGGGAGCATAAAGTGTAAAGCCTGGGGTGCCTAATGAGTGAGC
TAACTCACATTAATTGCGTTGCGCTCACTGCCCGCTTTCCAGTCGGGAAACCTGTCGTGCCAGCTGCATT
AATGAATCGGCCAACGCGCGGGGAGAGGCGGTTTGCGTATTGGGCGCTCTTCCGCTTCCTCGCTCACTGA
CTCGCTGCGCTCGGTCGTTCGGCTGCGGCGAGCGGTATCAGCTCACTCAAAGGCGGTAATACGGTTATCC
ACAGAATCAGGGGATAACGCAGGAAAGAACATGTGAGCAAAAGGCCAGCAAAAGGCCAGGAACCGTAAAA
AGGCCGCGTTGCTGGCGTTTTTCCATAGGCTCCGCCCCCCTGACGAGCATCACAAAAATCGACGCTCAAG
TCAGAGGTGGCGAAACCCGACAGGACTATAAAGATACCAGGCGTTTCCCCCTGGAAGCTCCCTCGTGCGC
TCTCCTGTTCCGACCCTGCCGCTTACCGGATACCTGTCCGCCTTTCTCCCTTCGGGAAGCGTGGCGCTTT
CTCATAGCTCACGCTGTAGGTATCTCAGTTCGGTGTAGGTCGTTCGCTCCAAGCTGGGCTGTGTGCACGA
ACCCCCCGTTCAGCCCGACCGCTGCGCCTTATCCGGTAACTATCGTCTTGAGTCCAACCCGGTAAGACAC
GACTTATCGCCACTGGCAGCAGCCACTGGTAACAGGATTAGCAGAGCGAGGTATGTAGGCGGTGCTACAG
AGTTCTTGAAGTGGTGGCCTAACTACGGCTACACTAGAAGAACAGTATTTGGTATCTGCGCTCTGCTGAA
GCCAGTTACCTTCGGAAAAAGAGTTGGTAGCTCTTGATCCGGCAAACAAACCACCGCTGGTAGCGGTGGT
TTTTTTGTTTGCAAGCAGCAGATTACGCGCAGAAAAAAAGGATCTCAAGAAGATCCTTTGATCTTTTCTA
CGGGGTCTGACGCTCAGTGGAACGAAAACTCACGTTAAGGGATTTTGGTCATGAGATTATCAAAAAGGAT
CTTCACCTAGATCCTTTTAAATTAAAAATGAAGTTTTAAATCAATCTAAAGTATATATGAGTAAACTTGG
TCTGACAGTTACCAATGCTTAATCAGTGAGGCACCTATCTCAGCGATCTGTCTATTTCGTTCATCCATAG
TTGCCTGACTCCCCGTCGTGTAGATAACTACGATACGGGAGGGCTTACCATCTGGCCCCAGTGCTGCAAT
GATACCGCGAGACCCACGCTCACCGGCTCCAGATTTATCAGCAATAAACCAGCCAGCCGGAAGGGCCGAG
CGCAGAAGTGGTCCTGCAACTTTATCCGCCTCCATCCAGTCTATTAATTGTTGCCGGGAAGCTAGAGTAA
GTAGTTCGCCAGTTAATAGTTTGCGCAACGTTGTTGCCATTGCTACAGGCATCGTGGTGTCACGCTCGTC
GTTTGGTATGGCTTCATTCAGCTCCGGTTCCCAACGATCAAGGCGAGTTACATGATCCCCCATGTTGTGC
AAAAAAGCGGTTAGCTCCTTCGGTCCTCCGATCGTTGTCAGAAGTAAGTTGGCCGCAGTGTTATCACTCA
TGGTTATGGCAGCACTGCATAATTCTCTTACTGTCATGCCATCCGTAAGATGCTTTTCTGTGACTGGTGA
GTACTCAACCAAGTCATTCTGAGAATAGTGTATGCGGCGACCGAGTTGCTCTTGCCCGGCGTCAATACGG
GATAATACCGCGCCACATAGCAGAACTTTAAAAGTGCTCATCATTGGAAAACGTTCTTCGGGGCGAAAAC
TCTCAAGGATCTTACCGCTGTTGAGATCCAGTTCGATGTAACCCACTCGTGCACCCAACTGATCTTCAGC
ATCTTTTACTTTCACCAGCGTTTCTGGGTGAGCAAAAACAGGAAGGCAAAATGCCGCAAAAAAGGGAATA
AGGGCGACACGGAAATGTTGAATACTCATACTCTTCCTTTTTCAATATTATTGAAGCATTTATCAGGGTT
ATTGTCTCATGAGCGGATACATATTTGAATGTATTTAGAAAAATAAACAAATAGGGGTTCCGCGCACATT
TCCCCGAAAAGTGCCACCTAAATTGTAAGCGTTAATATTTTGTTAAAATTCGCGTTAAATTTTTGTTAAA
TCAGCTCATTTTTTAACCAATAGGCCGAAATCGGCAAAATCCCTTATAAATCAAAAGAATAGACCGAGAT
AGGGT
[37 nt withheld, positions 4766-4802]
AAAGAACGTGGACTCCAACGTCAAAGG
[49 nt withheld, positions 4830-4878]
T
[91 nt withheld, positions 4880-4970]
G
[124 nt withheld, positions 4972-5095]
CCCATTCGCCATTCAGGCTGCGCAACTGTTGGGAAGGGCGATCGGTGCGGGCCTCTTCGCTATTACGCCA
GTCGACCGCCAATTCAATATGGCGTATATGGACTCATGCCAATTCAATATGGTGGATCTGGACCTGTGCC
AATTCAATATGGCGTATATGGACTCGTGCCAATTCAATATGGTGGATCTGGACCCCAGC
Features (pLannotate 1.2.2; 17 found; start..end, strand, type, name):
    891..909     +  promoter       SP6 promoter: promoter for bacteriophage SP6 RNA polymerase
   1039..1062    +  CDS            3xFLAG (fragment): three tandem FLAG® epitope tags, followed by an enterokinase cleavage site
   1070..1816    +  CDS            APX1: APX1_PEA - Also known as APPX1. Experimental evidence at protein level: Swiss-Prot protein existence level 1. Plays a key role in hydrogen peroxide removal. From Pisum sativum (Garden pea).
   1844..2161    +  CDS            SOPP3: SOPP3 is a basic (constitutively fluorescent) cyan fluorescent protein published in 2017, derived from Arabidopsis thaliana. It requires the cofactor flavin for fluorescence.
   2180..2197    -  promoter       T7 promoter (fragment): promoter for bacteriophage T7 RNA polymerase
   2202..2336    -  polyA_signal   SV40 poly(A) signal: SV40 polyadenylation signal
   2449..2467    -  promoter       T3 promoter: promoter for bacteriophage T3 RNA polymerase
   2512..2528    -  protein_bind   lac operator: The lac repressor binds to the lac operator to inhibit transcription in E. coli. This inhibition can be relieved by adding lactose or isopropyl-β-D-thiogalactopyranoside (IPTG). lac repressor encoded by lacI
   2536..2566    -  promoter       lac promoter: promoter for the E. coli lac operon
   2581..2602    -  protein_bind   CAP binding site: CAP binding activates transcription in the presence of cAMP. E. coli catabolite activator protein
   2615..2707    -  CDS            lacI (fragment): lac repressor; lacI; The lac repressor binds to the lac operator to inhibit transcription in E. coli. This inhibition can be relieved by adding lactose or isopropyl-β-D-thiogalactopyranoside (IPTG).
   2890..3478    -  rep_origin     ori: high-copy-number ColE1/pMB1/pBR322/pUC origin of replication
   3649..4509    -  CDS            AmpR: β-lactamase; bla; confers resistance to ampicillin, carbenicillin, and related antibiotics
   4510..4614    -  promoter       AmpR promoter: bla
   4667..5095    -  rep_origin     f1 ori (sequence partly withheld): f1 bacteriophage origin of replication; arrow indicates direction of (+) strand synthesis
   5100..5166    -  CDS            lacZα (fragment): LacZα fragment of β-galactosidase; lacZ fragment
   5173..856     +  promoter       CMV IE94 promoter (across the origin): enhancer/promoter region of simian cytomegalovirus major immediate early transcription unit IE94
