[The description below was written by a language model from this plasmid's Addgene catalogue record and pLannotate feature annotations shown in this document.]
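Description:
COX8mls-Flag-APEX2-SOPP3 is a mammalian expression plasmid built on the pCS2 backbone, about 5.3 kb in the sequenced record. It is propagated in E. coli through a high-copy ColE1/pUC-type origin and selected with ampicillin via the β-lactamase gene. An f1 phage origin and remnants of the lac region (lac promoter/operator, lacZα and lacI fragments) are carried over from the backbone.

The payload is a roughly 1.2 kb fusion open reading frame driven by the simian CMV IE94 enhancer/promoter typical of pCS2 and terminated by the SV40 polyadenylation signal. As the name and purpose indicate, the fusion begins with a COX8 mitochondrial localization sequence, which directs the protein to the mitochondrial matrix; this leader is not annotated separately in the feature table. It is followed by a FLAG epitope for detection (annotated as a fragment of 3xFLAG), then APEX2, then SOPP3. The catalogue links the insert to the human APEX2 DNA repair gene, but the feature table matches this segment to pea cytosolic ascorbate peroxidase (APX1), consistent with the engineered peroxidase used for proximity labeling rather than the human enzyme. SOPP3 is a flavin-binding protein derived from Arabidopsis thaliana. An SP6 promoter upstream of the insert would allow in vitro transcription of sense RNA, and T7 and T3 promoter sequences lie downstream in the opposite orientation.

According to the associated publication title, photoactivated SOPP3 enables APEX2-mediated proximity labeling with high spatio-temporal resolution in live cells. This construct applies that approach to the mitochondrial matrix.
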