Addgene plasmid #229075: COX8mls-Flag-APEX2-SOPP3
Purpose: Expresses APEX2-SOPP3 in the mitochondrial matrix
Depositing lab: Weijun Pan. Depositing organization: Shanghai Institute of Nutrition and Health, Chinese Academy of Sciences. Publication: Photoactivated SOPP3 enables APEX2-mediated proximity labeling with high spatio-temporal resolution in live cells. Qu D, Li Y, Liu Q, Cao B, Cao M, Lin X, Shen C, Zou P, Zhou H, Zhang W, Pan W. Cell Res. 2025 Feb;35(2):149-152. doi: 10.1038/s41422-024-01061-9. Epub 2024 Dec 10. PubMed 39653757.
Backbone
  Vector backbone: PCS2
  Vector type: Mammalian Expression
Growth in bacteria
  Bacterial resistance: Ampicillin, 100 μg/mL
  Growth temperature: 37°C
  Growth strain: DH5alpha
  Copy number: Unknown
Gene/Insert
  Gene/Insert name: Express APEX2-SOPP3 in the mitochondrial matrix
  Species: H. sapiens (human)
  Insert size (bp): 1224
  Entrez Gene: APEX2 (a.k.a. APE2, APEXL2, XTH2, ZGRF2)
  Promoter: CMV
  Cloning method: Other
  Sequencing primers: 5′ ATGTCTGGACTTCTGAGGGG
Terms and licenses: Academic/Nonprofit Terms; Industry Terms: Not Available to Industry
How to cite: COX8mls-Flag-APEX2-SOPP3 was a gift from Weijun Pan (Addgene plasmid # 229075 ; http://n2t.net/addgene:229075 ; RRID:Addgene_229075)
